Addgene plasmid #195499: pGL4.27_eSOX17.2
Purpose: Firefly luciferase enhancer expression vector driven by a minimal CMV-promoter and the core endoderm distal enhancer of human SOX17
Depositing lab: Alexander Meissner. Depositing organization: Max Planck Institute for Molecular Genetics. Publication: T-REX17 is a transiently expressed non-coding RNA essential for human endoderm formation. Landshammer A, Bolondi A, Kretzmer H, Much C, Buschow R, Rose A, Wu HJ, Mackowiak SD, Braendl B, Giesselmann P, Tornisiello R, Parsi KM, Huey J, Mielke T, Meierhofer D, Maehr R, Hnisz D, Michor F, Rinn JL, Meissner A. Elife. 2023 Jan 31;12:e83077. doi: 10.7554/eLife.83077. PubMed 36719724.
Backbone
  Vector backbone: pGL4.27
  Backbone manufacturer: Promega
  Backbone size w/o insert (bp): 6010
  Total vector size (bp): 6645
  Vector type: Mammalian Expression
  Selectable markers: Hygromycin
Growth in bacteria
  Bacterial resistance: Ampicillin, 100 μg/mL
  Growth temperature: 37°C
  Growth strain: DH5alpha
  Copy number: Unknown
Gene/Insert
  Gene/Insert name: Core distal endoderm enhancer region of SOX17 (alt name: eSOX17.2)
  Species: H. sapiens (human)
  Insert size (bp): 635
  GenBank ID: hg19, chr8:55137558-55138192
  Entrez Gene: SOX17 (a.k.a. VUR3)
  Tag / fusion protein: minP_luc2-hPEST (C terminal on insert)
Terms and licenses: Academic/Nonprofit Terms; Industry Terms: Not Available to Industry
How to cite: pGL4.27_eSOX17.2 was a gift from Alexander Meissner (Addgene plasmid # 195499 ; http://n2t.net/addgene:195499 ; RRID:Addgene_195499)
