[The description below was written by a language model from this plasmid's Addgene catalogue record and pLannotate feature annotations shown in this document.]
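Description:
pGL4.27_eSOX17.2 is a mammalian enhancer-reporter plasmid built on the Promega pGL4.27 backbone, with a total size of about 6.6 kb. It is propagated in E. coli through a high-copy ColE1/pUC-type origin and selected with ampicillin via the β-lactamase gene. For mammalian cells it carries a hygromycin B phosphotransferase cassette driven by the SV40 enhancer/early promoter and terminated by a synthetic poly(A) signal, which allows selection of stably transfected cells. Short matches annotated as SV40 large T antigen and tetracycline-resistance fragments appear to be residual backbone sequence rather than functional genes.

The insert is a 635 bp human genomic fragment described as the core distal endoderm enhancer of SOX17 (eSOX17.2). It is not annotated in the feature table, but it presumably lies in the unannotated region upstream of the minimal promoter. Downstream, a minimal TATA-box promoter with low basal activity (minP) drives the synthetic firefly luciferase gene luc2 fused at its C terminus to a codon-optimised PEST degradation sequence, followed by an SV40 polyadenylation signal. The catalogue purpose statement calls the promoter a minimal CMV promoter, whereas the tag field and the annotation identify it as minP. The PEST sequence destabilises the luciferase, so the signal tracks changes in transcription more closely. A synthetic poly(A) signal and an RNA polymerase II pause site upstream of the cloning region limit read-through transcription from the backbone. Because minP alone gives little expression, luciferase output reports the activity of the inserted element, making the construct suitable for testing SOX17 enhancer function, for example in the context of human endoderm formation.
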