Features (pLannotate 1.2.2; 14 found; start..end, strand, type, name):
    794..825     +  promoter       minP: minimal TATA-box promoter with low basal activity
    858..2507    +  CDS            luciferase: firefly luciferase synthetic luc2 version of the luciferase gene
   2511..2630    +  CDS            hPEST: PEST degradation sequence from mouse ornithine decarboxylase human codon-optimized
   2682..2803    -  polyA_signal   SV40 poly(A) signal: SV40 polyadenylation signal
   2829..2960    -  CDS            LT_SV40 (fragment): Experimental evidence at protein level: Swiss-Prot protein existence level 1. Isoform 17kT antigen targets host RBL2 for degradation and promotes cell proliferation. Transactivates host cyclin A promoter through its J domain. From Simian virus 40 (SV40).
   2997..3354    +  promoter       SV40 promoter: SV40 enhancer and early promoter
   3385..4422    +  CDS            HygR: hygromycin B phosphotransferase confers resistance to hygromycin
   4446..4494    +  polyA_signal   poly(A) signal: synthetic polyadenylation signal
   4510..4641    +  CDS            TcR (fragment): tetracycline efflux protein; tet; confers resistance to tetracycline
   4821..5409    -  rep_origin     ori: high-copy-number ColE1/pMB1/pBR322/pUC origin of replication
   5609..6469    -  CDS            AmpR: β-lactamase confers resistance to ampicillin, carbenicillin, and related antibiotics
   6470..6511    -  promoter       AmpR promoter (fragment): bla
   6574..6622    +  polyA_signal   poly(A) signal: synthetic polyadenylation signal
   6636..82      +  misc_feature   pause site (across the origin): RNA polymerase II transcriptional pause signal from the human α2 globin gene
>Addgene plasmid #195499 | pGL4.27_eSOX17.2 | addgene full sequence | sequence record 383246 | Addgene NGS Result
CTCCATCAAAACAAAACGAAACAAAACAAACTAGCAAAATAGGCTGTCCCCAGTGCAAGTGCAGGTGCCA
GAACATTTCTCTGGCCTAACTGGCCGGTACCTGAGCTCGCTAGCCTCGAGGATACTGGGGGTCAATCTGT
CCAGGTTTAGAGGGTTGCTTTGCTGTGATGCCACCTGCAGAGTTGGGACAATGCTTAGGAAAGCTGAGAC
CTGCAACCCTAAACTGGACAGAACCTACACAGATAAGCTTTGGGAAGATCTTTAACCTGACTCCCTTCAT
ACCTGCAAGAAGCCACTGTAAGATTAGGAAATGTAATTACATCTGATAAAGTGATTGCCAAGACATTGTT
TGAAGAGAGGGCTTTATCAGCCCTATTGTATGAAGATTAATAGAGATCTGGATCTTCTAGCCACTGGTCT
TGCGCCTCCAACAGAATGAAATCTGATTATATTAGAATGTTTACATAGTAGCTCCATCTTCCTTAGACTT
TCAACACTTTATAATTTATTCCCTTTGTTACACACTAGCCTGGGAGCCCACAAATAACCTCCAGTAGCGT
GGGACCCATCCCCAGGGCTCGACTGGTGATGTATTGACTGGCTTCACATTCTCCATTGCTTGCTCTGTGC
TCCTCCCTGAAGCATGTGCCTTGCAAAGCACTGACTTCATTACATTACAATTCTGTTTCTCTGCCTCTCT
CCCCACTGGACTGGAAGACCCTTGAAAGACAGGCACTTGCTTATTTTGTGTTCCTGGAATCAAGATCTGG
CCTCGGCGGCCAAGCTTAGACACTAGAGGGTATATAATGGAAGCTCGACTTCCAGCTTGGCAATCCGGTA
CTGTTGGTAAAGCCACCATGGAAGATGCCAAAAACATTAAGAAGGGCCCAGCGCCATTCTACCCACTCGA
AGACGGGACCGCCGGCGAGCAGCTGCACAAAGCCATGAAGCGCTACGCCCTGGTGCCCGGCACCATCGCC
TTTACCGACGCACATATCGAGGTGGACATTACCTACGCCGAGTACTTCGAGATGAGCGTTCGGCTGGCAG
AAGCTATGAAGCGCTATGGGCTGAATACAAACCATCGGATCGTGGTGTGCAGCGAGAATAGCTTGCAGTT
CTTCATGCCCGTGTTGGGTGCCCTGTTCATCGGTGTGGCTGTGGCCCCAGCTAACGACATCTACAACGAG
CGCGAGCTGCTGAACAGCATGGGCATCAGCCAGCCCACCGTCGTATTCGTGAGCAAGAAAGGGCTGCAAA
AGATCCTCAACGTGCAAAAGAAGCTACCGATCATACAAAAGATCATCATCATGGATAGCAAGACCGACTA
CCAGGGCTTCCAAAGCATGTACACCTTCGTGACTTCCCATTTGCCACCCGGCTTCAACGAGTACGACTTC
GTGCCCGAGAGCTTCGACCGGGACAAAACCATCGCCCTGATCATGAACAGTAGTGGCAGTACCGGATTGC
CCAAGGGCGTAGCCCTACCGCACCGCACCGCTTGTGTCCGATTCAGTCATGCCCGCGACCCCATCTTCGG
CAACCAGATCATCCCCGACACCGCTATCCTCAGCGTGGTGCCATTTCACCACGGCTTCGGCATGTTCACC
ACGCTGGGCTACTTGATCTGCGGCTTTCGGGTCGTGCTCATGTACCGCTTCGAGGAGGAGCTATTCTTGC
GCAGCTTGCAAGACTATAAGATTCAATCTGCCCTGCTGGTGCCCACACTATTTAGCTTCTTCGCTAAGAG
CACTCTCATCGACAAGTACGACCTAAGCAACTTGCACGAGATCGCCAGCGGCGGGGCGCCGCTCAGCAAG
GAGGTAGGTGAGGCCGTGGCCAAACGCTTCCACCTACCAGGCATCCGCCAGGGCTACGGCCTGACAGAAA
CAACCAGCGCCATTCTGATCACCCCCGAAGGGGACGACAAGCCTGGCGCAGTAGGCAAGGTGGTGCCCTT
CTTCGAGGCTAAGGTGGTGGACTTGGACACCGGTAAGACACTGGGTGTGAACCAGCGCGGCGAGCTGTGC
GTCCGTGGCCCCATGATCATGAGCGGCTACGTTAACAACCCCGAGGCTACAAACGCTCTCATCGACAAGG
ACGGCTGGCTGCACAGCGGCGACATCGCCTACTGGGACGAGGACGAGCACTTCTTCATCGTGGACCGGCT
GAAGAGCCTGATCAAATACAAGGGCTACCAGGTAGCCCCAGCCGAACTGGAGAGCATCCTGCTGCAACAC
CCCAACATCTTCGACGCCGGGGTCGCCGGCCTGCCCGACGACGATGCCGGCGAGCTGCCCGCCGCAGTCG
TCGTGCTGGAACACGGTAAAACCATGACCGAGAAGGAGATCGTGGACTATGTGGCCAGCCAGGTTACAAC
CGCCAAGAAGCTGCGCGGTGGTGTTGTGTTCGTGGACGAGGTGCCTAAAGGACTGACCGGCAAGTTGGAC
GCCCGCAAGATCCGCGAGATTCTCATTAAGGCCAAGAAGGGCGGCAAGATCGCCGTGAATTCTCACGGCT
TCCCTCCCGAGGTGGAGGAGCAGGCCGCCGGCACCCTGCCCATGAGCTGCGCCCAGGAGAGCGGCATGGA
TAGACACCCTGCTGCTTGCGCCAGCGCCAGGATCAACGTCTAAGGCCGCGACTCTAGAGTCGGGGCGGCC
GGCCGCTTCGAGCAGACATGATAAGATACATTGATGAGTTTGGACAAACCACAACTAGAATGCAGTGAAA
AAAATGCTTTATTTGTGAAATTTGTGATGCTATTGCTTTATTTGTAACCATTATAAGCTGCAATAAACAA
GTTAACAACAACAATTGCATTCATTTTATGTTTCAGGTTCAGGGGGAGGTGTGGGAGGTTTTTTAAAGCA
AGTAAAACCTCTACAAATGTGGTAAAATCGATAAGGATCCGTTTGCGTATTGGGCGCTCTTCCGCTGATC
TGCGCAGCACCATGGCCTGAAATAACCTCTGAAAGAGGAACTTGGTTAGCTACCTTCTGAGGCGGAAAGA
ACCAGCTGTGGAATGTGTGTCAGTTAGGGTGTGGAAAGTCCCCAGGCTCCCCAGCAGGCAGAAGTATGCA
AAGCATGCATCTCAATTAGTCAGCAACCAGGTGTGGAAAGTCCCCAGGCTCCCCAGCAGGCAGAAGTATG
CAAAGCATGCATCTCAATTAGTCAGCAACCATAGTCCCGCCCCTAACTCCGCCCATCCCGCCCCTAACTC
CGCCCAGTTCCGCCCATTCTCCGCCCCATGGCTGACTAATTTTTTTTATTTATGCAGAGGCCGAGGCCGC
CTCTGCCTCTGAGCTATTCCAGAAGTAGTGAGGAGGCTTTTTTGGAGGCCTAGGCTTTTGCAAAAAGCTC
GATTCTTCTGACACTAGCGCCACCATGAAGAAGCCCGAACTCACCGCTACCAGCGTTGAAAAATTTCTCA
TCGAGAAGTTCGACAGTGTGAGCGACCTGATGCAGTTGTCGGAGGGCGAAGAGAGCCGAGCCTTCAGCTT
CGATGTCGGCGGACGCGGCTATGTACTGCGGGTGAATAGCTGCGCTGATGGCTTCTACAAAGACCGCTAC
GTGTACCGCCACTTCGCCAGCGCTGCACTACCCATCCCCGAAGTGTTGGACATCGGCGAGTTCAGCGAGA
GCCTGACATACTGCATCAGTAGACGCGCCCAAGGCGTTACTCTCCAAGACCTCCCCGAAACAGAGCTGCC
TGCTGTGTTACAGCCTGTCGCCGAAGCTATGGATGCTATTGCCGCCGCCGACCTCAGTCAAACCAGCGGC
TTCGGCCCATTCGGGCCCCAAGGCATCGGCCAGTACACAACCTGGCGGGATTTCATTTGCGCCATTGCTG
ATCCCCATGTCTACCACTGGCAGACCGTGATGGACGACACCGTGTCCGCCAGCGTAGCTCAAGCCCTGGA
CGAACTGATGCTGTGGGCCGAAGACTGTCCCGAGGTGCGCCACCTCGTCCATGCCGACTTCGGCAGCAAC
AACGTCCTGACCGACAACGGCCGCATCACCGCCGTAATCGACTGGTCCGAAGCTATGTTCGGGGACAGTC
AGTACGAGGTGGCCAACATCTTCTTCTGGCGGCCCTGGCTGGCTTGCATGGAGCAGCAGACTCGCTACTT
CGAGCGCCGGCATCCCGAGCTGGCCGGCAGCCCTCGTCTGCGAGCCTACATGCTGCGCATCGGCCTGGAT
CAGCTCTACCAGAGCCTCGTGGACGGCAACTTCGACGATGCTGCCTGGGCTCAAGGCCGCTGCGATGCCA
TCGTCCGCAGCGGGGCCGGCACCGTCGGTCGCACACAAATCGCTCGCCGGAGCGCAGCCGTATGGACCGA
CGGCTGCGTCGAGGTGCTGGCCGACAGCGGCAACCGCCGGCCCAGTACACGACCGCGCGCTAAGGAGGTA
GGTCGAGTTTAAACTCTAGAACCGGTCATGGCCGCAATAAAATATCTTTATTTTCATTACATCTGTGTGT
TGGTTTTTTGTGTGTTCGAACTAGATGCTGTCGACCGATGCCCTTGAGAGCCTTCAACCCAGTCAGCTCC
TTCCGGTGGGCGCGGGGCATGACTATCGTCGCCGCACTTATGACTGTCTTCTTTATCATGCAACTCGTAG
GACAGGTGCCGGCAGCGCTCTTCCGCTTCCTCGCTCACTGACTCGCTGCGCTCGGTCGTTCGGCTGCGGC
GAGCGGTATCAGCTCACTCAAAGGCGGTAATACGGTTATCCACAGAATCAGGGGATAACGCAGGAAAGAA
CATGTGAGCAAAAGGCCAGCAAAAGGCCAGGAACCGTAAAAAGGCCGCGTTGCTGGCGTTTTTCCATAGG
CTCCGCCCCCCTGACGAGCATCACAAAAATCGACGCTCAAGTCAGAGGTGGCGAAACCCGACAGGACTAT
AAAGATACCAGGCGTTTCCCCCTGGAAGCTCCCTCGTGCGCTCTCCTGTTCCGACCCTGCCGCTTACCGG
ATACCTGTCCGCCTTTCTCCCTTCGGGAAGCGTGGCGCTTTCTCATAGCTCACGCTGTAGGTATCTCAGT
TCGGTGTAGGTCGTTCGCTCCAAGCTGGGCTGTGTGCACGAACCCCCCGTTCAGCCCGACCGCTGCGCCT
TATCCGGTAACTATCGTCTTGAGTCCAACCCGGTAAGACACGACTTATCGCCACTGGCAGCAGCCACTGG
TAACAGGATTAGCAGAGCGAGGTATGTAGGCGGTGCTACAGAGTTCTTGAAGTGGTGGCCTAACTACGGC
TACACTAGAAGAACAGTATTTGGTATCTGCGCTCTGCTGAAGCCAGTTACCTTCGGAAAAAGAGTTGGTA
GCTCTTGATCCGGCAAACAAACCACCGCTGGTAGCGGTGGTTTTTTTGTTTGCAAGCAGCAGATTACGCG
CAGAAAAAAAGGATCTCAAGAAGATCCTTTGATCTTTTCTACGGGGTCTGACGCTCAGTGGAACGAAAAC
TCACGTTAAGGGATTTTGGTCATGAGATTATCAAAAAGGATCTTCACCTAGATCCTTTTAAATTAAAAAT
GAAGTTTTAAATCAATCTAAAGTATATATGAGTAAACTTGGTCTGACAGCGGCCGCAAATGCTAAACCAC
TGCAGTGGTTACCAGTGCTTGATCAGTGAGGCACCGATCTCAGCGATCTGCCTATTTCGTTCGTCCATAG
TGGCCTGACTCCCCGTCGTGTAGATCACTACGATTCGTGAGGGCTTACCATCAGGCCCCAGCGCAGCAAT
GATGCCGCGAGAGCCGCGTTCACCGGCCCCCGATTTGTCAGCAATGAACCAGCCAGCAGGGAGGGCCGAG
CGAAGAAGTGGTCCTGCTACTTTGTCCGCCTCCATCCAGTCTATGAGCTGCTGTCGTGATGCTAGAGTAA
GAAGTTCGCCAGTGAGTAGTTTCCGAAGAGTTGTGGCCATTGCTACTGGCATCGTGGTATCACGCTCGTC
GTTCGGTATGGCTTCGTTCAACTCTGGTTCCCAGCGGTCAAGCCGGGTCACATGATCACCCATATTATGA
AGAAATGCAGTCAGCTCCTTAGGGCCTCCGATCGTTGTCAGAAGTAAGTTGGCCGCGGTGTTGTCGCTCA
TGGTAATGGCAGCACTACACAATTCTCTTACCGTCATGCCATCCGTAAGATGCTTTTCCGTGACCGGCGA
GTACTCAACCAAGTCGTTTTGTGAGTAGTGTATACGGCGACCAAGCTGCTCTTGCCCGGCGTCTATACGG
GACAACACCGCGCCACATAGCAGTACTTTGAAAGTGCTCATCATCGGGAATCGTTCTTCGGGGCGGAAAG
ACTCAAGGATCTTGCCGCTATTGAGATCCAGTTCGATATAGCCCACTCTTGCACCCAGTTGATCTTCAGC
ATCTTTTACTTTCACCAGCGTTTCGGGGTGTGCAAAAACAGGCAAGCAAAATGCCGCAAAGAAGGGAATG
AGTGCGACACGAAAATGTTGGATGCTCATACTCGTCCTTTTTCAATATTATTGAAGCATTTATCAGGGTT
ACTAGTACGTCTCTCAAGGATAAGTAAGTAATATTAAGGTACGGGAGGTATTGGACAGGCCGCAATAAAA
TATCTTTATTTTCATTACATCTGTGTGTTGGTTTTTTGTGTGAATCGATAGTACTAACATACGCT
